>Addgene plasmid #109263 | pDB026g | addgene full sequence | sequence record 210480 | Addgene NGS Result
AAGAGGACATCCGGTCAAATAAAACGAAAGGCTCAGTCGAAAGACTGGGCCTTTCGTTTTGCTGAGGAGA
CTTAGGGACCCTGATGAAATTCGCCACTTGTTAGTGTAATTCGCTAACTCATCCTGGCATGTTGCTGTTG
ATTCTTCAATCAGATCTTTATAAATCAAAAAGATAAAAAATTGGCACGCAAATTGTATTAACAGTTCAGC
AGGACAATCCTGAACGCAGAAATCAAGAGGACAACATTACCTGCAGGTGCAGTAAGGAGGAAAAAAAAA
[83 nt withheld, positions 280-362]
TAG
[98 nt withheld, positions 366-463]
A
[60 nt withheld, positions 465-524]
TAG
[242 nt withheld, positions 528-769]
G
[36 nt withheld, positions 771-806]
TAGGACCCCGTTAAAACTTATTAG
[116 nt withheld, positions 831-946]
CCAATCGTCTGACCTGCCTCAACCTCCTGTC
[82 nt withheld, positions 978-1059]
GCTCTGAGGGA
[161 nt withheld, positions 1071-1231]
T
[41 nt withheld, positions 1233-1273]
T
[62 nt withheld, positions 1275-1336]
A
[35 nt withheld, positions 1338-1372]
CCTCCCTCAATCGGTTGAATGTCGCCCTTTTGTCTTTGGCGCTGGTAAACCTTACGAGTTCAGTATCGAC
TGCGATAAGATCAACCTGTTCCGC
[50 nt withheld, positions 1467-1516]
T
[37 nt withheld, positions 1518-1554]
GAAATTTGGAAACTTTTTGCTTACATACCAACCTCCCCAATTTTCCCAAACAGAGGTAATGAAACGTTTG
GTTAAATTAGGTCGCATCTCTGAGGAGTGTGGTTTTGATACCGTATGGTTACTGGAGCATCATTTCACGG
AGTTTGGTTTGCTTGGTAACCCTTATGTCGCTGCTGCATATTTACTTGGCGCGACTAAAAAATTGAATGT
AGGAACTGCCGCTATTGTTCTTCCCACAGCCCATCCAGTACGCCAACTTGAAGATGTGAATTTATTGGAT
CAAATGTCAAAAGGACGATTTCGGTTTGGTATTTGCCGAGGGCTTTACAACAAGGACTTTCGCGTATTCG
GCACAGATATGAATAACAGTCGCGCCTTAGCGGAATGCTGGTACGGGCTGATAAAGAATGGCATGACAGA
GGGATATATGGAAGCTGATAATGAACATATCAAGTTCCATAAGGTAAAAGTAAACCCCGCGGCGTATAGC
AGAGGTGGCGCACCGGTTTATGTGGTGGCTGAATCAGCTTCGACGACTGAGTGGGCTGCTCAATTTGGCC
TACCGATGATATTAAGTTGGATTATAAATACTAACGAAAAGAAAGCACAACTTGAGCTTTATAATGAAGT
GGCTCAAGAATATGGGCACGATATTCATAATATCGACCATTGCTTATCATATATAACATCTGTAGATCAT
GACTCAATTAAAGCGAAAGAGATTTGCCGGAAATTTCTGGGGCATTGGTATGATTCTTATGTGAATGCTA
CGACTATTTTTGATGATTCAGACCAAACAAGAGGTTATGATTTCAATAAAGGGCAGTGGCGTGACTTTGT
ATTAAAAGGACATAAAGATACTAATCGCCGTATTGATTACAGTTACGAAATCAATCCCGTGGGAACGCCG
CAGGAATGTATTGACATAATTCAAAAAGACATTGATGCTACAGGAATATCAAATATTTGTTGTGGATTTG
AAGCTAATGGAACAGTAGACGAAATTATTGCTTCCATGAAGCTCTTCCAGTCTGATGTCATGCCATTTCT
TAAAGAAAAACAACGTTCGCTATTATATTATGGCGGTGGCGGTAGCGGCGGTGGCGGTAGCGGCGGTGGC
GGTAGCGGCGGTGGCGGTAGCAAATTTGGATTGTTCTTCCTTAACTTCATCAATTCAACAACTGTTCAAG
AACAGAGTATAGTTCGCATGCAGGAAATAACGGAGTATGTTGATAAGTTGAATTTTGAACAGATTTTAGT
GTATGAAAATCATTTTTCAGATAATGGTGTTGTCGGCGCTCCTCTGACTGTTTCTGGTTTTCTGCTCGGT
TTAACAGAGAAAATTAAAATTGGTTCATTAAATCACATCATTACAACTCATCATCCTGTCCGCATAGCGG
AGGAAGCTTGCTTATTGGATCAGTTAAGTGAAGGGAGATTTATTTTAGGGTTTAGTGATTGCGAAAAAAA
AGATGAAATGCATTTTTTTAATCGCCCGGTTGAATATCAACAGCAACTATTTGAAGAGTGTTATGAAATC
ATTAACGATGCTTTAACAACAGGCTATTGTAATCCAGATAACGATTTTTATAGCTTCCCTAAAATATCTG
TAAATCCCCATGCTTATACGCCAGGCGGACCTCGGAAATATGTAACAGCAACCAGTCATCATATTGTTGA
GTGGGCGGCCAAAAAAGGTATTCCTCTCATCTTTAAGTGGGATGATTCTAATGATGTTAGATATGAATAT
GCTGAAAGATATAAAGCCGTTGCGGATAAATATGACGTTGACCTATCAGAGATAGACCATCAGTTAATGA
TATTAGTTAACTATAACGAAGATAGTAATAAAGCTAAACAAGAGACGCGTGCATTTATTAGTGATTATGT
TCTTGAAATGCACCCTAATGAAAATTTCGAAAATAAACTTGAAGAAATAATTGCAGAAAACGCTGTCGGA
AATTATACGGAGTGTATAACTGCGGCTAAGTTGGCAATTGAAAAGTGTGGTGCGAAAAGTGTATTGCTGT
CCTTTGAACCAATGAATGATTTGATGAGCCAAAAAAATGTAATCAATATTGTTGATGATAATATTAAGAA
GTACCACACGGAATATACCTAAACGGAGCCAATGTACGCAAAAAACCCCGCTTCAGCGGGGTTTTTTCGC
CAAAAAAAACCCCGCCCTGTCAGGGGCGGGGTTTTTTTTTAGGGCCCTACTGACTGTCCGTGTGCTTCTC
AAATGCCTGAGGCCAGTTTGCTCAGGCTCTCCCCGTGGAGGTAATAATTGACGATATGATCAGTGCACGG
CTAACTAAGCGGCCTGCTGACTTTCTCGCCGATCAAAAGGCATTTTGCTATTAAGGGATTGACGAGGGCG
TATCTGCGCAGTAAGATGCGCCCCGCATTCCGGCGGTAGTTCAGCAGGGCAGAACGGCGGACTCTAAATC
CGCATGGCAGGGGTTCAAATCCCCTCCGCCGGACCAAATTCGAAAAGCCTGCTCAACGAGCAGGCTTTTT
TGCATGCTCGAGCAGCTCAGGGTCGAATTTGCTTTCGAATTTCTGCCATTCATCCGCTTATTATCACTTA
TTCAGGCGTAGCAACCAGGCGTTTAAGGGCACCAATAACTGCCTTAAAAAAATTACGCCCCGCCCTGCCA
CTCATCGCAGTACTGTTGTAATTCATTAAGCATTCTGCCGACGTTCATCGGATCCCGGGCCCGTCGACTG
CAGAGGCCTGCATGCAAGCTTGGCGTAATCATGATGGACTTAATTAACGGCACTGCGAAAAAACCCCGCC
GAAGCTGGGTTTTTTGCGAAATATAATGACCCTCTTGATAACCCAAGAGGGCATTTTTTAATGCCCATGG
CGTTTACCAATGCTTAATCAGTGAGGCACCTATCTCAGCGATCTGTCTATTTCGTTCATCCATAGTTGCC
TGACTCCCCGTCGTGTAGATAACTACGATACGGGAGGGCTTACCATCTGGCCCCAGTGCTGCAATGATAC
CGCGAGACCCACGCTCACCGGCTCCAGATTTATCAGCAATAAACCAGCCAGCCGGAAGGGCCGAGCGCAG
AAGTGGTCCTGCAACTTTATCCGCCTCCATCCAGTCTATTAATTGTTGCCGGGAAGCTAGAGTAAGTAGT
TCGCCAGTTAATAGTTTGCGCAACGTTGTTGCCATTGCTACAGGCATCGTGGTGTCACGCTCGTCGTTTG
GTATGGCTTCATTCAGCTCCGGTTCCCAACGATCAAGGCGAGTTACATGATCCCCCATGTTGTGCAAAAA
AGCGGTTAGCTCCTTCGGTCCTCCGATCGTTGTCAGAAGTAAGTTGGCCGCAGTGTTATCACTCATGGTT
ATGGCAGCACTGCATAATTCTCTTACTGTCATGCCATCCGTAAGATGCTTTTCTGTGACTGGTGAGTACT
CAACCAAGTCATTCTGAGAATAGTGTATGCGGCGACCGAGTTGCTCTTGCCCAGCGTCAATACGGGATAA
TACCGCGCCACATAGCAGAACTTTAAAAGTGCTCATCATTGGAAAACGTTCTTCGGGGCGAAAACTCTCA
AGGATCTTACCGCTGTTGAGATCCAGTTCGATGTAACCCACTCGTGCACCCAACTGATCTTCAGCATCTT
TTACTTTCACCAGCGTTTCTGGGTGAGCAAAAACAGGAAGGCAAAATGCCGCAAAAAAGGGAATAAGGGC
GACACGGAAATGTTGAATACTCATACTCTTCCTTTTTCAATATTATTGAAGCATTTATCAGGGTTATTGT
CTCATGAGCGGATACATATTTGAATGTATTTAGAAAAATAAACAAATAGGGGTTCCGCGCACATTTCCCC
GAAAAGTGCCACCTGACGTCTAAGAAACCATTATTATCATGACATTAACCTATAAAAATAGGCGTATCAC
GAGGCCCTTAGGCCAAATAGGCCGTTCAGATCCTTCCGTATTTAGCCAGTATGTTCTCTAGTGTGGTTCG
TTGTTTTTGCGTGAGCCATGAGAACGAACCATTGAGATCATGCTTACTTTGCATGTCACTCAAAAATTTT
GCCTCAAAACTGGTGAGCTGAATTTTTGCAGTTAAAGCATCGTGTAGTGTTTTTCTTAGTCCGTTACGTA
GGTAGGAATCTGATGTAATGGTTGTTGGTATTTTGTCACCATTCATTTTTATCTGGTTGTTCTCAAGTTC
GGTTACGAGATCCATTTGTCTATCTAGTTCAACTTGGAAAATCAACGTATCAGTCGGGCGGCCTCGCTTA
TCAACCACCAATTTCATATTGCTGTAAGTGTTTAAATCTTTACTTATTGGTTTCAAAACCCATTGGTTAA
GCCTTTTAAACTCATGGTAGTTATTTTCAAGCATTAACATGAACTTAAATTCATCAAGGCTAATCTCTAT
ATTTGCCTTGTGAGTTTTCTTTTGTGTTAGTTCTTTTAATAACCACTCATAAATCCTCATAGAGTATTTG
TTTTCAAAAGACTTAACATGTTCCAGATTATATTTTATGAATTTTTTTAACTGGAAAAGATAAGGCAATA
TCTCTTCACTAAAAACTAATTCTAATTTTTCGCTTGAGAACTTGGCATAGTTTGTCCACTGGAAAATCTC
AAAGCCTTTAACCAAAGGATTCCTGATTTCCACAGTTCTCGTCATCAGCTCTCTGGTTGCTTTAGCTAAT
ACACCATAAGCATTTTCCCTACTGATGTTCATCATCTGAGCGTATTGGTTATAAGTGAACGATACCGTCC
GTTCTTTCCTTGTAGGGTTTTCAATCGTGGGGTTGAGTAGTGCCACACAGCATAAAATTAGCTTGGTTTC
ATGCTCCGTTAAGTCATAGCGACTAATCGCTAGTTCATTTGCTTTGAAAACAACTAATTCAGACATACAT
CTCAATTGGTCTAGGTGATTTTAATCACTATACCAATTGAGATGGGCTAGTCAATGATAATTACTAGTCC
TTTTCCTTTGAGTTGTGGGTATCTGTAAATTCTGCTAGACCTTTGCTGGAAAACTTGTAAATTCTGCTAG
ACCCTCTGTAAATTCCGCTAGACCTTTGTGTGTTTTTTTTGTTTATATTCAAGTGGTTATAATTTATAGA
ATAAAGAAAGAATAAAAAAAGATAAAAAGAATAGATCCCAGCCCTGTGTATAACTCACTACTTTAGTCAG
TTCCGCAGTATTACAAAAGGATGTCGCAAACGCTGTTTGCTCCTCTACAAAACAGACCTTAAAACCCTAA
AGGCTTAAGTAGCACCCTCGCAAGCTCGGGCAAATCGCTGAATATTCCTTTTGTCTCCGACCATCAGGCA
CCTGAGTCGCTGTCTTTTTCGTGACATTCAGTTCGCTGCGCTCACGGCTCTGGCAGTGAATGGGGGTAAA
TGGCACTACAGGCGCCTTTTATGGATTCATGCAAGGAAACTACCCATAATACAAGAAAAGCCCGTCACGG
GCTTCTCAGGGCGTTTTATGGCGGGTCTGCTATGTGGTGCTATCTGACTTTTTGCTGTTCAGCAGTTCCT
GCCCTCTGATTTTCCAGTCTGACCACTTCGGATTATCCCGTGACAGGTCATTCAGACTGGCTAATGCACC
CAGTAAGGCAGCGGTATCATCAACAGGCTTACCCGTCTTACTGTC
Features (pLannotate 1.2.2; 10 found; start..end, strand, type, name):
     16..60      +  terminator     rrnB T1 terminator: transcription terminator T1 from the E. coli rrnB gene
    280..1553    +  CDS            M13 gene III (fragment) (sequence partly withheld): pIII; III; minor coat protein
   1553..2632    +  CDS            luxA (sequence partly withheld): LUXA1_PHOLU - Experimental evidence at protein level: Swiss-Prot protein existence level 1. Light-emitting reaction in luminous bacteria. From Photorhabdus luminescens (Xenorhabdus luminescens).
   2696..3676    +  CDS            LuxB: LuxB luciferase subunit; luxB; from the Photorhabdus luminescens bioluminescence operon
   3963..4036    +  ncRNA          tRNA: Accession: RF00005 - tRNA
   4197..4256    -  CDS            CmR (fragment): chloramphenicol acetyltransferase; cat; confers resistance to chloramphenicol
   4428..5288    -  CDS            AmpR: β-lactamase; bla; confers resistance to ampicillin, carbenicillin, and related antibiotics
   5289..5393    -  promoter       AmpR promoter: bla
   5500..6450    -  CDS            Rep101: RepA protein needed for replication with the pSC101 origin; rep101
   6498..6720    -  rep_origin     pSC101 ori: low-copy replication origin that requires the Rep101 protein
