[The description below was written by a language model from this plasmid's Addgene catalogue record and pLannotate feature annotations shown in this document.]
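Description:
pDB026g is a low-copy bacterial accessory plasmid of about 7.2 kb, built for phage-assisted continuous evolution (PACE) of variants of the Methanocaldococcus jannaschii tyrosyl-tRNA synthetase (MjTyrRS). It replicates in E. coli from the pSC101 origin together with its required Rep101 (RepA) initiator protein. Selection is with ampicillin through a β-lactamase gene under its native bla promoter. The feature table also shows a short chloramphenicol acetyltransferase fragment, which is too small to be functional and is presumably a cloning remnant.

The payload links synthetase activity to phage propagation. Downstream of an rrnB T1 terminator, which insulates the cassette from upstream transcription, the phage shock promoter (Ppsp) drives M13 gene III, which encodes the minor coat protein pIII needed for infectious phage progeny. This copy carries amber stop codons at positions 29, 83, 177 and 184. The bacterial luciferase genes luxA and luxB follow gene III, apparently within the same transcription unit, and offer a luminescence readout of expression from this cassette. A separate PproK promoter expresses an optimised tyrosyl suppressor tRNA with a CUA anticodon, which appears in the annotation as a tRNA feature.

Full-length pIII is made only when a synthetase, which in PACE would be encoded on the selection phage, charges this tRNA efficiently enough to read through all four amber codons. Because Ppsp responds to phage infection, gene III expression is also tied to infected cells. Requiring four suppression events presumably makes this a high-stringency selection for aminoacylation activity, although the record does not describe its stringency relative to related accessory plasmids.
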