Addgene plasmid #109263: pDB026g
Purpose: Accessory plasmid for PACE of MjTyrRS variants
Depositing lab: David Liu. Depositing organization: Broad Institute. Publication: Continuous directed evolution of aminoacyl-tRNA synthetases. Bryson DI, Fan C, Guo LT, Miller C, Soll D, Liu DR. Nat Chem Biol. 2017 Oct 16. doi: 10.1038/nchembio.2474. PubMed 29035361.
Backbone
  Vector backbone: SC101
  Backbone manufacturer: David Liu Lab
  Total vector size (bp): 7198
  Vector type: Bacterial Expression
Growth in bacteria
  Bacterial resistance: Ampicillin, 100 μg/mL
  Growth temperature: 37°C
  Growth strain: DH5alpha
  Copy number: Low Copy
Gene/Insert
  Gene/Insert name: Ppsp_pIII(P29*, P83*, T177*, Y184*); luxAB; PproK_TyrT(Opt, CUA);
  Species: Synthetic
  Mutation: amber codon at position 29, 83, 177, and 184 of gIII
  Promoter: Ppsp and PproK
  Cloning method: Ligation Independent Cloning
  Sequencing primers: 5′ NA; 3′ NA
Terms and licenses: Academic/Nonprofit Terms; Industry Terms: Not Available to Industry
How to cite: pDB026g was a gift from David Liu (Addgene plasmid # 109263 ; http://n2t.net/addgene:109263 ; RRID:Addgene_109263)
